>Addgene plasmid #116689 | pHAGE-STK19-E88K | addgene full sequence | sequence record 250507 | Addgene NGS Result
TGGAAGGGCTAATTCACTCCCAAAGAAGACAAGATATCCTTGATCTGTGGATCTACCACACACAAGGCTA
CTTCCCTGATTAGCAGAACTACACACCAGGGCCAGGGGTCAGATATCCACTGACCTTTGGATGGTGCTAC
AAGCTAGTACCAGTTGAGCCAGATAAGGTAGAAGAGGCCAATAAAGGAGAGAACACCAGCTTGTTACACC
CTGTGAGCCTGCATGGGATGGATGACCCGGAGAGAGAAGTGTTAGAGTGGAGGTTTGACAGCCGCCTAGC
ATTTCATCACGTGGCCCGAGAGCTGCATCCGGAGTACTTCAAGAACTGCTGATATCGAGCTTGCTACAAG
GGACTTTCCGCTGGGGACTTTCCAGGGAGGCGTGGCCTGGGCGGGACTGGGGAGTGGCGAGCCCTCAGAT
CCTGCATATAAGCAGCTGCTTTTTGCCTGTACTGGGTCTCTCTGGTTAGACCAGATCTGAGCCTGGGAGC
TCTCTGGCTAACTAGGGAACCCACTGCTTAAGCCTCAATAAAGCTTGCCTTGAGTGCTTCAAGTAGTGTG
TGCCCGTCTGTTGTGTGACTCTGGTAACTAGAGATCCCTCAGACCCTTTTAGTCAGTGTGGAAAATCTCT
AGCAGTGGCGCCCGAACAGGGACTTGAAAGCGAAAGGGAAACCAGAGGAGCTCTCTCGACGCAGGACTCG
GCTTGCTGAAGCGCGCACGGCAAGAGGCGAGGGGCGGCGACTGGTGAGTACGCCAAAAATTTTGACTAGC
GGAGGCTAGAAGGAGAGAGATGGGTGCGAGAGCGTCAGTATTAAGCGGGGGAGAATTAGATCGCGATGGG
AAAAAATTCGGTTAAGGCCAGGGGGAAAGAAAAAATATAAATTAAAACATATAGTATGGGCAAGCAGGGA
GCTAGAACGATTCGCAGTTAATCCTGGCCTGTTAGAAACATCAGAAGGCTGTAGACAAATACTGGGACAG
CTACAACCATCCCTTCAGACAGGATCAGAAGAACTTAGATCATTATATAATACAGTAGCAACCCTCTATT
GTGTGCATCAAAGGATAGAGATAAAAGACACCAAGGAAGCTTTAGACAAGATAGAGGAAGAGCAAAACAA
AAGTAAGACCACCGCACAGCAAGCGGCCGGCCGCTGATCTTCAGACCTGGAGGAGGAGATATGAGGGACA
ATTGGAGAAGTGAATTATATAAATATAAAGTAGTAAAAATTGAACCATTAGGAGTAGCACCCACCAAGGC
AAAGAGAAGAGTGGTGCAGAGAGAAAAAAGAGCAGTGGGAATAGGAGCTTTGTTCCTTGGGTTCTTGGGA
GCAGCAGGAAGCACTATGGGCGCAGCGTCAATGACGCTGACGGTACAGGCCAGACAATTATTGTCTGGTA
TAGTGCAGCAGCAGAACAATTTGCTGAGGGCTATTGAGGCGCAACAGCATCTGTTGCAACTCACAGTCTG
GGGCATCAAGCAGCTCCAGGCAAGAATCCTGGCTGTGGAAAGATACCTAAAGGATCAACAGCTCCTGGGG
ATTTGGGGTTGCTCTGGAAAACTCATTTGCACCACTGCTGTGCCTTGGAATGCTAGTTGGAGTAATAAAT
CTCTGGAACAGATTTGGAATCACACGACCTGGATGGAGTGGGACAGAGAAATTAACAATTACACAAGCTT
AATACACTCCTTAATTGAAGAATCGCAAAACCAGCAAGAAAAGAATGAACAAGAATTATTGGAATTAGAT
AAATGGGCAAGTTTGTGGAATTGGTTTAACATAACAAATTGGCTGTGGTATATAAAATTATTCATAATGA
TAGTAGGAGGCTTGGTAGGTTTAAGAATAGTTTTTGCTGTACTTTCTATAGTGAATAGAGTTAGGCAGGG
ATATTCACCATTATCGTTTCAGACCCACCTCCCAACCCCGAGGGGACCCGACAGGCCCGAAGGAATAGAA
GAAGAAGGTGGAGAGAGAGACAGAGACAGATCCATTCGATTAGTGAACGGATCTCGACGGTATCGCCGAA
TTCACAAATGGCAGTATTCATCCACAATTTTAAAAGAAAAGGGGGGATTGGGGGGTACAGTGCAGGGGAA
AGAATAGTAGACATAATAGCAACAGACATACAAACTAAAGAATTACAAAAACAAATTACAAAAATTCAAA
ATTTTCGGGTTTATTACAGGGACAGCAGAGATCCAGTTTGGACTAGTCGTGAGGCTCCGGTGCCCGTCAG
TGGGCAGAGCGCACATCGCCCACAGTCCCCGAGAAGTTGGGGGGAGGGGTCGGCAATTGAACCGGTGCCT
AGAGAAGGTGGCGCGGGGTAAACTGGGAAAGTGATGTCGTGTACTGGCTCCGCCTTTTTCCCGAGGGTGG
GGGAGAACCGTATATAAGTGCAGTAGTCGCCGTGAACGTTCTTTTTCGCAACGGGTTTGCCGCCAGAACA
CAGGTAAGTGCCGTGTGTGGTTCCCGCGGGCCTGGCCTCTTTACGGGTTATGGCCCTTGCGTGCCTTGAA
TTACTTCCACCTGGCTGCAGTACGTGATTCTTGATCCCGAGCTTCGGGTTGGAAGTGGGTGGGAGAGTTC
GAGGCCTTGCGCTTAAGGAGCCCCTTCGCCTCGTGCTTGAGTTGAGGCCTGGCCTGGGCGCTGGGGCCGC
CGCGTGCGAATCTGGTGGCACCTTCGCGCCTGTCTCGCTGCTTTCGATAAGTCTCTAGCCATTTAAAATT
TTTGATGACCTGCTGCGACGCTTTTTTTCTGGCAAGATAGTCTTGTAAATGCGGGCCAAGATCTGCACAC
TGGTATTTCGGTTTTTGGGGCCGCGGGCGGCGACGGGGCCCGTGCGTCCCAGCGCACATGTTCGGCGAGG
CGGGGCCTGCGAGCGCGGCCACCGAGAATCGGACGGGGGTAGTCTCAAGCTGGCCGGCCTGCTCTGGTGC
CTGGCCTCGCGCCGCCGTGTATCGCCCCGCCCTGGGCGGCAAGGCTGGCCCGGTCGGCACCAGTTGCGTG
AGCGGAAAGATGGCCGCTTCCCGGCCCTGCTGCAGGGAGCTCAAAATGGAGGACGCGGCGCTCGGGAGAG
CGGGCGGGTGAGTCACCCACACAAAGGAAAAGGGCCTTTCCGTCCTCAGCCGTCGCTTCATGTGACTCCA
CGGAGTACCGGGCGCCGTCCAGGCACCTCGATTAGTTCTCGAGCTTTTGGAGTACGTCGTCTTTAGGTTG
GGGGGAGGGGTTTTATGCGATGGAGTTTCCCCACACTGAGTGGGTGGAGACTGAAGTTAGGCCAGCTTGG
CACTTGATGTAATTCTCCTTGGAATTTGCCCTTTTTGAGTTTGGATCTTGGTTCATTCTCAAGCCTCAGA
CAGTGGTTCAAAGTTTTTTTCTTCCATTTCAGGTGTCGTGAAGCGGCCCTGCAGATATCAACAAGTTTGT
ACAAAAAAGCAGGCACCATGCAAAAGTGGTTTTCTGCTTTCGATGATGCAATCATTCAGCGACAGTGGCG
GGCAAACCCCTCCCGGGGCGGGGGAGGTGTGAGCTTCACGAAGGAGGTTGACACCAACGTGGCCACCGGC
GCCCCTCCACGCCGCCAACGAGTCCCCGGGCGTGCGTGCCCTTGGAGGGAGCCAATCCGCGGCCGGCGTG
GGGCCCGGCCTGGCGGAGGTGATGCTGGAGGGACGCCCGGGGAGACCGTACGTCACTGCTCTGCGCCGAA
AGACCCTAATTTTCAGGTTCTCTTCCCTCCATTCCTACCCCTTCCCCGGTACCATAAAATCCCGGGATAT
GAGCTGGAAGAGGCATCACCTGATCCCGGAGACCTTTGGAGTTAAGAGGCGGCGGAAGCGAGGGCCTGTG
GAGTCGGATCCTCTTCGGGGTGAGCCAGGGTCGGCGCGCGCGGCTGTCTCAGAACTCATGCAGCTGTTCC
CGCGAGGCCTGTTTGAGGACGCGCTGCCGCCCATCGTGCTGAGGAGCCAGGTGTACAGCCTTGTGCCTGA
CAGGACCGTGGCCGACCGGCAGCTGAAGGAGCTTCAAGAGCAGGGGGAGATCAGAATCGTCCAGCTGGGC
TTCGACTTGGATGCCCATGGAATTATCTTCACTGAGGACTACAGGACCAGAGTCCTCAAGGCCTGTGATG
GCCGACCGTATGCTGGGGCAGTGCAGAAATTTCTAGCTTCAGTACTTCCAGCCTGTGGGGACCTTAGTTT
CCAGCAGGACCAAATGACACAGACCTTTGGCTTCAGGGACTCAGAAATCACGCATCTGGTGAATGCTGGA
GTCCTCACCGTCCGAGATGCTGGGAGCTGGTGGCTAGCTGTGCCTGGAGCTGGGAGATTCATCAAGTACT
TTGTTAAAGGGCGCCAGGCTGTCCTTAGCATGGTCCGGAAGGCAAAGTACCGGGAACTGCTCCTATCAGA
GCTCCTGGGCCGGCGGGCGCCTGTCGTGGTGCGGCTTGGCCTCACCTACCATGTGCACGACCTCATTGGG
GCCCAGCTAGTGGACTGCATCTCTACCACTTCAGGAACCCTCCTCCGCCTGCCAGAGACATAGAACCCAG
CTTTCTTGTACAAAGTGGTGATATCCAATTAACCCTCACTAAAGGGTAATAAGTTGTGAAAGAAGATTAC
CCTATAGTGAGTCGTATTACCACCCAACTTTTCTATACAAAGTGGTTGATATCCAGCACAGTGGCGGCCG
CTCGAGTCTAGAGGGCCCGCGGTTCGAAGGTAAGCCTATCCCTAACCCTCTCCTCGGTCTCGATTCTACG
CGTACCGGTTAGTAATGAGATCCCTCCCCCCCCCCTAACGTTACTGGCCGAAGCCGCTTGGAATAAGGCC
GGTGTGCGTTTGTCTATATGTTATTTTCCACCATATTGCCGTCTTTTGGCAATGTGAGGGCCCGGAAACC
TGGCCCTGTCTTCTTGACGAGCATTCCTAGGGGTCTTTCCCCTCTCGCCAAAGGAATGCAAGGTCTGTTG
AATGTCGTGAAGGAAGCAGTTCCTCTGGAAGCTTCTTGAAGACAAACAACGTCTGTAGCGACCCTTTGCA
GGCAGCGGAACCCCCCACCTGGCGACAGGTGCCTCTGCGGCCAAAAGCCACGTGTATAAGATACACCTGC
AAAGGCGGCACAACCCCAGTGCCACGTTGTGAGTTGGATAGTTGTGGAAAGAGTCAAATGGCTCTCCTCA
AGCGTATTCAACAAGGGGCTGAAGGATGCCCAGAAGGTACCCCATTGTATGGGATCTGATCTGGGGCCTC
GGTGCACATGCTTTACATGTGTTTAGTCGAGGTTAAAAAAACGTCTAGGCCCCCCGAACCACGGGGACGT
GGTTTTCCTTTGAAAAACACGATGATAATATGGCCACACATATGGTGAGCAAGGGCGAGGAGCTGTTCAC
CGGGGTGGTGCCCATCCTGGTCGAGCTGGACGGCGACGTAAACGGCCACAAGTTCAGCGTGTCCGGCGAG
GGCGAGGGCGATGCCACCTACGGCAAGCTGACCCTGAAGTTCATCTGCACCACCGGCAAGCTGCCCGTGC
CCTGGCCCACCCTCGTGACCACCCTGACCTACGGCGTGCAGTGCTTCAGCCGCTACCCCGACCACATGAA
GCAGCACGACTTCTTCAAGTCCGCCATGCCCGAAGGCTACGTCCAGGAGCGCACCATCTTCTTCAAGGAC
GACGGCAACTACAAGACCCGCGCCGAGGTGAAGTTCGAGGGCGACACCCTGGTGAACCGCATCGAGCTGA
AGGGCATCGACTTCAAGGAGGACGGCAACATCCTGGGGCACAAGCTGGAGTACAACTACAACAGCCACAA
CGTCTATATCATGGCCGACAAGCAGAAGAACGGCATCAAGGTGAACTTCAAGATCCGCCACAACATCGAG
GACGGCAGCGTGCAGCTCGCCGACCACTACCAGCAGAACACCCCCATCGGCGACGGCCCCGTGCTGCTGC
CCGACAACCACTACCTGAGCACCCAGTCCGCCCTGAGCAAAGACCCCAACGAGAAGCGCGATCACATGGT
CCTGCTGGAGTTCGTGACCGCCGCCGGGATCACTCTCGGCATGGACGAGCTGTACAAGTAAATCGATAGA
TCCTAATCAACCTCTGGATTACAAAATTTGTGAAAGATTGACTGGTATTCTTAACTATGTTGCTCCTTTT
ACGCTATGTGGATACGCTGCTTTAATGCCTTTGTATCATGCTATTGCTTCCCGTATGGCTTTCATTTTCT
CCTCCTTGTATAAATCCTGGTTGCTGTCTCTTTATGAGGAGTTGTGGCCCGTTGTCAGGCAACGTGGCGT
GGTGTGCACTGTGTTTGCTGACGCAACCCCCACTGGTTGGGGCATTGCCACCACCTGTCAGCTCCTTTCC
GGGACTTTCGCTTTCCCCCTCCCTATTGCCACGGCGGAACTCATCGCCGCCTGCCTTGCCCGCTGCTGGA
CAGGGGCTCGGCTGTTGGGCACTGACAATTCCGTGGTGTTGTCGGGGAAATCATCGTCCTTTCCTTGGCT
GCTCGCCTGTGTTGCCACCTGGATTCTGCGCGGGACGTCCTTCTGCTACGTCCCTTCGGCCCTCAATCCA
GCGGACCTTCCTTCCCGCGGCCTGCTGCCGGCTCTGCGGCCTCTTCCGCGTCTTCGCCTTCGCCCTCAGA
CGAGTCGGATCTCCCTTTGGGCCGCCTCCCCGCCTGAGATCCTTTAAGACCAATGACTTACAAGGCAGCT
GTAGATCTTAGCCACTTTTTAAAAGAAAAGGGGGGACTGGAAGGGCTAATTCACTCCCAACGAAGACAAG
ATCTGCTTTTTGCTTGTACTGGGTCTCTCTGGTTAGACCAGATCTGAGCCTGGGAGCTCTCTGGCTAACT
AGGGAACCCACTGCTTAAGCCTCAATAAAGCTTGCCTTGAGTGCTTCAAGTAGTGTGTGCCCGTCTGTTG
TGTGACTCTGGTAACTAGAGATCCCTCAGACCCTTTTAGTCAGTGTGGAAAATCTCTAGCAGTAGTAGTT
CATGTCATCTTATTATTCAGTATTTATAACTTGCAAAGAAATGAATATCAGAGAGTGAGAGGCCCGGGTT
AATTAAGGAAAGGGCTAGATCATTCTTGAAGACGAAAGGGCCTCGTGATACGCCTATTTTTATAGGTTAA
TGTCATGATAATAATGGTTTCTTAGACGTCAGGTGGCACTTTTCGGGGAAATGTGCGCGGAACCCCTATT
TGTTTATTTTTCTAAATACATTCAAATATGTATCCGCTCATGAGACAATAACCCTGATAAATGCTTCAAT
AATATTGAAAAAGGAAGAGTATGAGTATTCAACATTTCCGTGTCGCCCTTATTCCCTTTTTTGCGGCATT
TTGCCTTCCTGTTTTTGCTCACCCAGAAACGCTGGTGAAAGTAAAAGATGCTGAAGATCAGTTGGGTGCA
CGAGTGGGTTACATCGAACTGGATCTCAACAGCGGTAAGATCCTTGAGAGTTTTCGCCCCGAAGAACGTT
TTCCAATGATGAGCACTTTTAAAGTTCTGCTATGTGGCGCGGTATTATCCCGTGTTGACGCCGGGCAAGA
GCAACTCGGTCGCCGCATACACTATTCTCAGAATGACTTGGTTGAGTACTCACCAGTCACAGAAAAGCAT
CTTACGGATGGCATGACAGTAAGAGAATTATGCAGTGCTGCCATAACCATGAGTGATAACACTGCGGCCA
ACTTACTTCTGACAACGATCGGAGGACCGAAGGAGCTAACCGCTTTTTTGCACAACATGGGGGATCATGT
AACTCGCCTTGATCGTTGGGAACCGGAGCTGAATGAAGCCATACCAAACGACGAGCGTGACACCACGATG
CCTGTAGCAATGGCAACAACGTTGCGCAAACTATTAACTGGCGAACTACTTACTCTAGCTTCCCGGCAAC
AATTAATAGACTGGATGGAGGCGGATAAAGTTGCAGGACCACTTCTGCGCTCGGCCCTTCCGGCTGGCTG
GTTTATTGCTGATAAATCTGGAGCCGGTGAGCGTGGGTCTCGCGGTATCATTGCAGCACTGGGGCCAGAT
GGTAAGCCCTCCCGTATCGTAGTTATCTACACGACGGGGAGTCAGGCAACTATGGATGAACGAAATAGAC
AGATCGCTGAGATAGGTGCCTCACTGATTAAGCATTGGTAACTGTCAGACCAAGTTTACTCATATATACT
TTAGATTGATTTAAAACTTCATTTTTAATTTAAAAGGATCTAGGTGAAGATCCTTTTTGATAATCTCATG
ACCAAAATCCCTTAACGTGAGTTTTCGTTCCACTGAGCGTCAGACCCCGTAGAAAAGATCAAAGGATCTT
CTTGAGATCCTTTTTTTCTGCGCGTAATCTGCTGCTTGCAAACAAAAAAACCACCGCTACCAGCGGTGGT
TTGTTTGCCGGATCAAGAGCTACCAACTCTTTTTCCGAAGGTAACTGGCTTCAGCAGAGCGCAGATACCA
AATACTGTTCTTCTAGTGTAGCCGTAGTTAGGCCACCACTTCAAGAACTCTGTAGCACCGCCTACATACC
TCGCTCTGCTAATCCTGTTACCAGTGGCTGCTGCCAGTGGCGATAAGTCGTGTCTTACCGGGTTGGACTC
AAGACGATAGTTACCGGATAAGGCGCAGCGGTCGGGCTGAACGGGGGGTTCGTGCACACAGCCCAGCTTG
GAGCGAACGACCTACACCGAACTGAGATACCTACAGCGTGAGCTATGAGAAAGCGCCACGCTTCCCGAAG
GGAGAAAGGCGGACAGGTATCCGGTAAGCGGCAGGGTCGGAACAGGAGAGCGCACGAGGGAGCTTCCAGG
GGGAAACGCCTGGTATCTTTATAGTCCTGTCGGGTTTCGCCACCTCTGACTTGAGCGTCGATTTTTGTGA
TGCTCGTCAGGGGGGCGGAGCCTATGGAAAAACGCCAGCAACGCGGCCTTTTTACGGTTCCTGGCCTTTT
GCTGGCCTTTTGCTCACATGTTCTTTCCTGCGTTATCCCCTGATTCTGTGGATAACCGTATTACCGCCTT
TGAGTGAGCTGATACCGCTCGCCGCAGCCGAACGACCGAGCGCAGCGAGTCAGTGAGCGAGGAAGCGGAA
GAGCGCCCAATACGCAAACCGCCTCTCCCCGCGCGTTGGCCGATTCATTAATGCAGCAAGCTCATGGCTG
ACTAATTTTTTTTATTTATGCAGAGGCCGAGGCCGCCTCGGCCTCTGAGCTATTCCAGAAGTAGTGAGGA
GGCTTTTTTGGAGGCCTAGGCTTTTGCAAAAAGCTCCCCGTGGCACGACAGGTTTCCCGACTGGAAAGCG
GGCAGTGAGCGCAACGCAATTAATGTGAGTTAGCTCACTCATTAGGCACCCCAGGCTTTACACTTTATGC
TTCCGGCTCGTATGTTGTGTGGAATTGTGAGCGGATAACAATTTCACACAGGAAACAGCTATGACATGAT
TACGAATTTCACAAATAAAGCATTTTTTTCACTGCATTCTAGTTGTGGTTTGTCCAAACTCATCAATGTA
TCTTATCATGTCTGGATCAACTGGATAACTCAAGCTAACCAAAATCATCCCAAACTTCCCACCCCATACC
CTATTACCACTGCCAATTACCTGTGGTTTCATTTACTCTAAACCTGTGATTCCTCTGAATTATTTTCATT
TTAAAGAAATTGTATTTGTTAAATATGTACTACAAACTTAGTAGT
Features (pLannotate 1.2.2; 31 found; start..end, strand, type, name):
    377..634     +  LTR            5' LTR (truncated): truncated 5' long terminal repeat (LTR) from HIV-1
    681..806     +  misc_feature   HIV-1 Ψ: packaging signal of human immunodeficiency virus type 1
    790..1128    +  CDS            HIV-1 gag (fragment): gag protein from human immunodeficiency virus 1; gag
   1303..1536    +  misc_feature   RRE: The Rev response element (RRE) of HIV-1 allows for Rev-dependent mRNA export from the nucleus to the cytoplasm.
   1913..2013    +  CDS            Rev (fragment): human immunodeficiency virus 1 (HIV-1) Rev protein; rev; enhances nuclear export of unspliced and incompletely spliced viral mRNAs
   2058..2175    +  misc_feature   cPPT/CTS: central polypurine tract and central termination sequence of HIV-1
   2223..3401    +  promoter       EF-1α promoter: strong constitutive promoter for human elongation factor EF-1α
   3422..3442    +  protein_bind   attB1: mutant version of attB; core recombination site for the Gateway® BP reaction BP Clonase™
   3448..3726    +  CDS            STK19 (fragment): STK19_HUMAN - Also known as G11 From Homo sapiens (Human).
   3779..4540    +  CDS            Stk19: STK19_MOUSE - Also known as Rp1 From Mus musculus (Mouse).
   4545..4569    -  protein_bind   attB2: mutant version of attB; recombination site for the Gateway® BP reaction BP Clonase™
   4577..4595    +  promoter       T3 promoter: promoter for bacteriophage T3 RNA polymerase
   4621..4639    -  promoter       T7 promoter: promoter for bacteriophage T7 RNA polymerase
   4645..4663    -  protein_bind   attB4 (fragment): mutant version of attB; core recombination site for the Gateway® BP reaction BP Clonase™
   4719..4760    +  CDS            V5 tag: epitope tag from simian virus 5
   4886..5348    +  misc_feature   IRES: internal ribosome entry site (IRES) of the encephalomyocarditis virus (EMCV)
   5362..6081    +  CDS            EGFP: the original enhanced GFP (Yang et al., 1996) mammalian codon-optimized
   6095..6683    +  misc_feature   WPRE: woodchuck hepatitis virus posttranscriptional regulatory element
   6691..6756    +  CDS            nef (fragment): NEF_HV1Z2 - Experimental evidence at protein level: Swiss-Prot protein existence level 1. Extracellular Nef protein targets CD4(+) T-lymphocytes for apoptosis by interacting with CXCR4 surface receptors. From Human immunodeficiency virus type 1 group M subtype D (isolate Z2/CDC-Z34) (HIV-1).
   6758..6991    +  LTR            3' LTR (ΔU3): self-inactivating 3' long terminal repeat (LTR) from HIV-1
   7196..7300    +  promoter       AmpR promoter: bla
   7301..8161    +  CDS            AmpR: β-lactamase; bla; confers resistance to ampicillin, carbenicillin, and related antibiotics
   8332..8920    +  rep_origin     ori: high-copy-number ColE1/pMB1/pBR322/pUC origin of replication
   9103..9157    +  CDS            lacI (fragment): lac repressor; lacI; The lac repressor binds to the lac operator to inhibit transcription in E. coli. This inhibition can be relieved by adding lactose or isopropyl-β-D-thiogalactopyranoside (IPTG).
   9163..9256    +  rep_origin     SV40 ori (fragment): SV40 origin of replication
   9281..9318    +  CDS            lacI (fragment): lac repressor; lacI; The lac repressor binds to the lac operator to inhibit transcription in E. coli. This inhibition can be relieved by adding lactose or isopropyl-β-D-thiogalactopyranoside (IPTG).
   9331..9352    +  protein_bind   CAP binding site: CAP binding activates transcription in the presence of cAMP. E. coli catabolite activator protein
   9367..9397    +  promoter       lac promoter: promoter for the E. coli lac operon
   9405..9421    +  protein_bind   lac operator: The lac repressor binds to the lac operator to inhibit transcription in E. coli. This inhibition can be relieved by adding lactose or isopropyl-β-D-thiogalactopyranoside (IPTG). lac repressor encoded by lacI
   9455..9538    +  polyA_signal   SV40 poly(A) signal (fragment): SV40 polyadenylation signal
   9705..329     +  CDS            nef (fragment) (across the origin): NEF_HV1BR - Experimental evidence at protein level: Swiss-Prot protein existence level 1. Extracellular Nef protein targets CD4(+) T-lymphocytes for apoptosis by interacting with CXCR4 surface receptors (PubMed:14990729). From Human immunodeficiency virus type 1 group M subtype B (isolate BRU/LAI) (HIV-1).
