[The description below was written by a language model from this plasmid's Addgene catalogue record and pLannotate feature annotations shown in this document.]
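Description:
pHAGE-STK19-E88K is a lentiviral expression plasmid built on the pHAGE backbone that carries the human STK19 open reading frame with an E88K substitution. It is maintained in E. coli through a high-copy ColE1/pUC-type origin and selected with ampicillin via the β-lactamase gene. The viral portion has the layout of an HIV-1-derived self-inactivating transfer vector. It contains a truncated 5' LTR, the Ψ packaging signal with an adjoining gag fragment, the Rev response element for Rev-dependent nuclear export of the genomic RNA, the cPPT/CTS element, and a ΔU3 3' LTR that disables LTR promoter activity after integration. Packaging functions are not encoded on the plasmid and must be supplied in trans.

Between the LTRs, the human EF-1α promoter drives constitutive transcription of the STK19 insert, which is flanked by attB1 and attB2 sites left by Gateway recombination. The automated annotation splits the coding region into a human STK19 fragment and a segment matched to mouse Stk19. This most likely reflects homology-based matching rather than a chimeric insert, since the catalogue entry lists the gene as human. Downstream lie short T3 and T7 promoter sequences, a partial attB4 site and a V5 epitope tag sequence; the record does not state whether the V5 tag is fused in frame to STK19. An EMCV IRES followed by EGFP allows transduced cells to be identified by fluorescence from the same transcript, and a WPRE enhances expression. No mammalian drug-selection marker is annotated. The plasmid belongs to a collection made for the systematic functional annotation of somatic mutations found in cancer, and it is suited to stable expression of this STK19 variant in mammalian cells.
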