Addgene plasmid #116689: pHAGE-STK19-E88K
Purpose: Lentiviral expression of STK19 E88K
Depositing lab: Gordon Mills & Kenneth Scott. Publication: Systematic Functional Annotation of Somatic Mutations in Cancer. Ng PK, Li J, Jeong KJ, Shao S, Chen H, Tsang YH, Sengupta S, Wang Z, Bhavana VH, Tran R, Soewito S, Minussi DC, Moreno D, Kong K, Dogruluk T, Lu H, Gao J, Tokheim C, Zhou DC, Johnson AM, Zeng J, Ip CKM, Ju Z, Wester M, Yu S, Li Y, Vellano CP, Schultz N, Karchin R, Ding L, Lu Y, Cheung LWT, Chen K, Shaw KR, Meric-Bernstam F, Scott KL, Yi S, Sahni N, Liang H, Mills GB. Cancer Cell. 2018 Mar 12;33(3):450-462.e10. doi: 10.1016/j.ccell.2018.01.021. PubMed 29533785.
Backbone
  Vector backbone: pHAGE
  Vector type: Lentiviral
Growth in bacteria
  Bacterial resistance: Ampicillin, 100 μg/mL
  Growth temperature: 37°C
  Growth strain: Stbl3
  Copy number: High Copy
Gene/Insert
  Gene/Insert name: STK19
  Species: H. sapiens (human)
  Mutation: E88K
  Entrez Gene: STK19 (a.k.a. D6S60, D6S60E, G11, HLA-RP1, RP1)
  Cloning method: Gateway Cloning
Terms and licenses: Academic/Nonprofit Terms; Industry Terms: Not Available to Industry
How to cite: pHAGE-STK19-E88K was a gift from Gordon Mills & Kenneth Scott (Addgene plasmid # 116689)
