>Addgene plasmid #116689 | pHAGE-STK19-E88K | depositor partial sequence | sequence record 219564 | insert
ATGCAAAAGTGGTTTTCTGCTTTCGATGATGCAATCATTCAGCGACAGTGGCGGGCAAACCCCTCCCGGG
GCGGGGGAGGTGTGAGCTTCACGAAGGAGGTTGACACCAACGTGGCCACCGGCGCCCCTCCACGCCGCCA
ACGAGTCCCCGGGCGTGCGTGCCCTTGGAGGGAGCCAATCCGCGGCCGGCGTGGGGCCCGGCCTGGCGGA
GGTGATGCTGGAGGGACGCCCGGGGAGACCGTACGTCACTGCTCTGCGCCGAAAGACCCTATTTTCAGGT
TCTCTTCCCTCCATTCCTACCCCTTCCCCGGTACCATAAAATCCCGGGATATGAGCTGGAAGAGGCATCA
CCTGATCCCGGAGACCTTTGGAGTTAAGAGGCGGCGGAAGCGAGGGCCTGTGGAGTCGGATCCTCTTCGG
GGTGAGCCAGGGTCGGCGCGCGCGGCTGTCTCAGAACTCATGCAGCTGTTCCCGCGAGGCCTGTTTGAGG
ACGCGCTGCCGCCCATCGTGCTGAGGAGCCAGGTGTACAGCCTTGTGCCTGACAGGACCGTGGCCGACCG
GCAGCTGAAGGAGCTTCAAGAGCAGGGGGAGATCAGAATCGTCCAGCTGGGCTTCGACTTGGATGCCCAT
GGAATTATCTTCACTGAGGACTACAGGACCAGAGTCCTCAAGGCCTGTGATGGCCGACCGTATGCTGGGG
CAGTGCAGAAATTTCTAGCTTCAGTACTTCCAGCCTGTGGGGACCTTAGTTTCCAGCAGGACCAAATGAC
ACAGACCTTTGGCTTCAGGGACTCAGAAATCACGCATCTGGTGAATGCTGGAGTCCTCACCGTCCGAGAT
GCTGGGAGCTGGTGGCTAGCTGTGCCTGGAGCTGGGAGATTCATCAAGTACTTTGTTAAAGGGCGCCAGG
CTGTCCTTAGCATGGTCCGGAAGGCAAAGTACCGGGAACTGCTCCTATCAGAGCTCCTGGGCCGGCGGGC
GCCTGTCGTGGTGCGGCTTGGCCTCACCTACCATGTGCACGACCTCATTGGGGCCCAGCTAGTGGACTGC
ATCTCTACCACTTCAGGAACCCTCCTCCGCCTGCCAGAGACATGA
